Addgene plasmid #211691: pCF826-sgCIDE-2_U6-sgRNA-EFS-Cas9-P2A-mCherry2
Purpose: U6-sgRNA-EFS-Cas9-P2A-mCherry2
Depositing lab: Christof Fellmann. Depositing organization: J. David Gladstone Institutes. Publication: Targeting the non-coding genome and temozolomide signature enables CRISPR-mediated glioma oncolysis. Tan IL, Perez AR, Lew RJ, Sun X, Baldwin A, Zhu YK, Shah MM, Berger MS, Doudna JA, Fellmann C. Cell Rep. 2023 Nov 28;42(11):113339. doi: 10.1016/j.celrep.2023.113339. Epub 2023 Nov 2. PubMed 37917583.
Backbone
  Vector backbone: pCF826
  Vector type: Mammalian Expression, Lentiviral, CRISPR
Growth in bacteria
  Bacterial resistance: Ampicillin, 100 μg/mL
  Growth temperature: 37°C
  Growth strain: NEB Stable
  Copy number: Unknown
Gene/Insert
  Gene/Insert name: SpyCas9 and sgCIDE-2 guide RNA vector
  gRNA/shRNA sequence: TCCCAAAGTGCTGGGATTAC
Terms and licenses: Academic/Nonprofit Terms; Industry Terms: Not Available to Industry
How to cite: pCF826-sgCIDE-2_U6-sgRNA-EFS-Cas9-P2A-mCherry2 was a gift from Christof Fellmann (Addgene plasmid # 211691 ; http://n2t.net/addgene:211691 ; RRID:Addgene_211691)
