[The description below was written by a language model from this plasmid's Addgene catalogue record and pLannotate feature annotations shown in this document.]
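Description:
pCF826-sgCIDE-2_U6-sgRNA-EFS-Cas9-P2A-mCherry2 is an all-in-one lentiviral CRISPR vector of about 11.4 kb, built on the pCF826 backbone, that delivers both Streptococcus pyogenes Cas9 and a single guide RNA (sgCIDE-2) to mammalian cells. It is propagated in E. coli through a high-copy ColE1/pUC-type origin and selected with ampicillin via the β-lactamase gene. The record lists a recombination-tolerant strain for growth, which is common for LTR-containing plasmids.

The viral portion follows a third-generation, self-inactivating design. A CMV enhancer/promoter replaces the U3 region upstream of a truncated HIV-1 5' LTR to drive genomic RNA production in packaging cells. It is followed by the Ψ packaging signal with a partial gag sequence, the Rev response element for nuclear export, and the cPPT/CTS, which aids nuclear import of the reverse-transcribed genome. A ΔU3 3' LTR and a downstream bGH polyadenylation signal close the transfer cassette.

Between the LTRs are two expression units. A human U6 Pol III promoter transcribes the sgRNA, consisting of the sgCIDE-2 spacer fused to a tracrRNA-derived scaffold. The short EF-1α core promoter (EFS) drives Cas9 linked through a P2A self-cleaving peptide to mCherry2, so red fluorescence marks cells expressing the nuclease. The P2A itself is named in the construct title but not annotated in the feature table. A WPRE downstream enhances transcript stability and expression. There is no mammalian drug-selection marker, so transduced cells are identified by fluorescence. The associated publication concerns CRISPR-mediated glioma oncolysis through targeting of the non-coding genome, but the record does not state the genomic target of the sgCIDE-2 guide.
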