Features (pLannotate 1.2.2; 24 found; start..end, strand, type, name):
     31..83      -  misc_feature   bom (fragment): basis of mobility region from pBR322
    232..611     +  enhancer       CMV enhancer: human cytomegalovirus immediate early enhancer
    612..811     +  promoter       CMV promoter: human cytomegalovirus (CMV) immediate early promoter
    829..1009    +  LTR            5' LTR (truncated): truncated 5' long terminal repeat (LTR) from HIV-1
   1056..1181    +  misc_feature   HIV-1 Ψ: packaging signal of human immunodeficiency virus type 1
   1165..1528    +  CDS            HIV-1 gag (fragment): gag protein from human immunodeficiency virus 1; gag
   1674..1907    +  misc_feature   RRE: The Rev response element (RRE) of HIV-1 allows for Rev-dependent mRNA export from the nucleus to the cytoplasm.
   2284..2384    +  CDS            Rev (fragment): human immunodeficiency virus 1 (HIV-1) Rev protein; rev; enhances nuclear export of unspliced and incompletely spliced viral mRNAs
   2434..2551    +  misc_feature   cPPT/CTS: central polypurine tract and central termination sequence of HIV-1
   2602..2842    +  promoter       U6 promoter: RNA polymerase III promoter for human U6 snRNA
   2890..2957    +  misc_RNA       tracrRNA (fragment): trans-activating CRISPR RNA for the Streptococcus pyogenes CRISPR/Cas9 system
   2976..2994    +  CDS            small t antigen (fragment): SV40 (simian virus 40) small t antigen
   3020..3231    +  promoter       EF-1α core promoter: core promoter for human elongation factor EF-1α
   3256..7359    +  CDS            Cas9: Cas9 (Csn1) endonuclease from the Streptococcus pyogenes Type II CRISPR/Cas system generates RNA-guided double strand breaks in DNA
   7498..8205    +  CDS            mCherry2: mCherry2 is a basic (constitutively fluorescent) red fluorescent protein published in 2017, derived from Discosoma sp.. It has very low acid sensitivity.
   8224..8812    +  misc_feature   WPRE: woodchuck hepatitis virus posttranscriptional regulatory element
   8863..8882    +  misc_feature   cPPT/CTS (fragment): central polypurine tract and central termination sequence of HIV-1
   8884..9117    +  LTR            3' LTR (ΔU3): self-inactivating 3' long terminal repeat (LTR) from HIV-1
   9149..9373    +  polyA_signal   bGH poly(A) signal: bovine growth hormone polyadenylation signal
   9377..9396    +  promoter       SV40 promoter (fragment): SV40 enhancer and early promoter
   9417..9467    -  CDS            lacI (fragment): lac repressor; lacI; The lac repressor binds to the lac operator to inhibit transcription in E. coli. This inhibition can be relieved by adding lactose or isopropyl-β-D-thiogalactopyranoside (IPTG).
   9650..10238   -  rep_origin     ori: high-copy-number ColE1/pMB1/pBR322/pUC origin of replication
  10409..11269   -  CDS            AmpR: β-lactamase; bla; confers resistance to ampicillin, carbenicillin, and related antibiotics
  11270..11374   -  promoter       AmpR promoter: bla
>Addgene plasmid #211691 | pCF826-sgCIDE-2_U6-sgRNA-EFS-Cas9-P2A-mCherry2 | addgene full sequence | sequence record 421501 | Addgene NGS Result
GTCGACGGATCGGGAGATCTCCCGATCCCCTATGGTGCACTCTCAGTACAATCTGCTCTGATGCCGCATA
GTTAAGCCAGTATCTGCTCCCTGCTTGTGTGTTGGAGGTCGCTGAGTAGTGCGCGAGCAAAATTTAAGCT
ACAACAAGGCAAGGCTTGACCGACAATTGCATGAAGAATCTGCTTAGGGTTAGGCGTTTTGCGCTGCTTC
GCGATGTACGGGCCAGATATTGACATTGATTATTGACTAGTTATTAATAGTAATCAATTACGGGGTCATT
AGTTCATAGCCCATATATGGAGTTCCGCGTTACATAACTTACGGTAAATGGCCCGCCTGGCTGACCGCCC
AACGACCCCCGCCCATTGACGTCAATAATGACGTATGTTCCCATAGTAACGCCAATAGGGACTTTCCATT
GACGTCAATGGGTGGAGTATTTACGGTAAACTGCCCACTTGGCAGTACATCAAGTGTATCATATGCCAAG
TACGCCCCCTATTGACGTCAATGACGGTAAATGGCCCGCCTGGCATTATGCCCAGTACATGACCTTATGG
GACTTTCCTACTTGGCAGTACATCTACGTATTAGTCATCGCTATTACCATGGTGATGCGGTTTTGGCAGT
ACATCAATGGGCGTGGATAGCGGTTTGACTCACGGGGATTTCCAAGTCTCCACCCCATTGACGTCAATGG
GAGTTTGTTTTGGCACCAAAATCAACGGGACTTTCCAAAATGTCGTAACAACTCCGCCCCATTGACGCAA
ATGGGCGGTAGGCGTGTACGGTGGGAGGTCTATATAAGCAGCGCGTTTTGCCTGTACTGGGTCTCTCTGG
TTAGACCAGATCTGAGCCTGGGAGCTCTCTGGCTAACTAGGGAACCCACTGCTTAAGCCTCAATAAAGCT
TGCCTTGAGTGCTTCAAGTAGTGTGTGCCCGTCTGTTGTGTGACTCTGGTAACTAGAGATCCCTCAGACC
CTTTTAGTCAGTGTGGAAAATCTCTAGCAGTGGCGCCCGAACAGGGACTTGAAAGCGAAAGGGAAACCAG
AGGAGCTCTCTCGACGCAGGACTCGGCTTGCTGAAGCGCGCACGGCAAGAGGCGAGGGGCGGCGACTGGT
GAGTACGCCAAAAATTTTGACTAGCGGAGGCTAGAAGGAGAGAGATGGGTGCGAGAGCGTCAGTATTAAG
CGGGGGAGAATTAGATCGCGATGGGAAAAAATTCGGTTAAGGCCAGGGGGAAAGAAAAAATATAAATTAA
AACATATAGTATGGGCAAGCAGGGAGCTAGAACGATTCGCAGTTAATCCTGGCCTGTTAGAAACATCAGA
AGGCTGTAGACAAATACTGGGACAGCTACAACCATCCCTTCAGACAGGATCAGAAGAACTTAGATCATTA
TATAATACAGTAGCAACCCTCTATTGTGTGCATCAAAGGATAGAGATAAAAGACACCAAGGAAGCTTTAG
ACAAGATAGAGGAAGAGCAAAACAAAAGTAAGACCACCGCACAGCAAGCGGCCGCTGATCTTCAGACCTG
GAGGAGGAGATATGAGGGACAATTGGAGAAGTGAATTATATAAATATAAAGTAGTAAAAATTGAACCATT
AGGAGTAGCACCCACCAAGGCAAAGAGAAGAGTGGTGCAGAGAGAAAAAAGAGCAGTGGGAATAGGAGCT
TTGTTCCTTGGGTTCTTGGGAGCAGCAGGAAGCACTATGGGCGCAGCGTCAATGACGCTGACGGTACAGG
CCAGACAATTATTGTCTGGTATAGTGCAGCAGCAGAACAATTTGCTGAGGGCTATTGAGGCGCAACAGCA
TCTGTTGCAACTCACAGTCTGGGGCATCAAGCAGCTCCAGGCAAGAATCCTGGCTGTGGAAAGATACCTA
AAGGATCAACAGCTCCTGGGGATTTGGGGTTGCTCTGGAAAACTCATTTGCACCACTGCTGTGCCTTGGA
ATGCTAGTTGGAGTAATAAATCTCTGGAACAGATTTGGAATCACACGACCTGGATGGAGTGGGACAGAGA
AATTAACAATTACACAAGCTTAATACACTCCTTAATTGAAGAATCGCAAAACCAGCAAGAAAAGAATGAA
CAAGAATTATTGGAATTAGATAAATGGGCAAGTTTGTGGAATTGGTTTAACATAACAAATTGGCTGTGGT
ATATAAAATTATTCATAATGATAGTAGGAGGCTTGGTAGGTTTAAGAATAGTTTTTGCTGTACTTTCTAT
AGTGAATAGAGTTAGGCAGGGATATTCACCATTATCGTTTCAGACCCACCTCCCAACCCCGAGGGGACCC
GACAGGCCCGAAGGAATAGAAGAAGAAGGTGGAGAGAGAGACAGAGACAGATCCATTCGATTAGTGAACG
GATCGGCACTGCGTGCGCCAATTCTGCAGACAAATGGCAGTATTCATCCACAATTTTAAAAGAAAAGGGG
GGATTGGGGGGTACAGTGCAGGGGAAAGAATAGTAGACATAATAGCAACAGACATACAAACTAAAGAATT
ACAAAAACAAATTACAAAAATTCAAAATTTTCGGGTTTATTACAGGGACAGCAGAGATCCAGTTTGGTTA
ATTAAGGTACCGAGGGCCTATTTCCCATGATTCCTTCATATTTGCATATACGATACAAGGCTGTTAGAGA
GATAATTAGAATTAATTTGACTGTAAACACAAAGATATTAGTACAAAATACGTGACGTAGAAAGTAATAA
TTTCTTGGGTAGTTTGCAGTTTTAAAATTATGTTTTAAAATGGACTATCATATGCTTACCGTAACTTGAA
AGTATTTCGATTTCTTGGCTTTATATATCTTGTGGAAAGGACGAAACACCGTCCCAAAGTGCTGGGATTA
CGTTTAAGAGCTATGCTGGAAACAGCATAGCAAGTTTAAATAAGGCTAGTCCGTTATCAACTTGAAAAAG
TGGCACCGAGTCGGTGCTTTTTTTGAATTCGCTAGCTAGGTCTTGAAAGGAGTGGGAATTGGCTCCGGTG
CCCGTCAGTGGGCAGAGCGCACATCGCCCACAGTCCCCGAGAAGTTGGGGGGAGGGGTCGGCAATTGATC
CGGTGCCTAGAGAAGGTGGCGCGGGGTAAACTGGGAAAGTGATGTCGTGTACTGGCTCCGCCTTTTTCCC
GAGGGTGGGGGAGAACCGTATATAAGTGCAGTAGTCGCCGTGAACGTTCTTTTTCGCAACGGGTTTGCCG
CCAGAACACAGGACCGGTTCTAGAGCGCTGCCACCATGGACAAGAAGTACAGCATCGGCCTGGACATCGG
CACCAACTCTGTGGGCTGGGCCGTGATCACCGACGAGTACAAGGTGCCCAGCAAGAAATTCAAGGTGCTG
GGCAACACCGACCGGCACAGCATCAAGAAGAACCTGATCGGAGCCCTGCTGTTCGACAGCGGCGAAACAG
CCGAGGCCACCCGGCTGAAGAGAACCGCCAGAAGAAGATACACCAGACGGAAGAACCGGATCTGCTATCT
GCAAGAGATCTTCAGCAACGAGATGGCCAAGGTGGACGACAGCTTCTTCCACAGACTGGAAGAGTCCTTC
CTGGTGGAAGAGGATAAGAAGCACGAGCGGCACCCCATCTTCGGCAACATCGTGGACGAGGTGGCCTACC
ACGAGAAGTACCCCACCATCTACCACCTGAGAAAGAAACTGGTGGACAGCACCGACAAGGCCGACCTGCG
GCTGATCTATCTGGCCCTGGCCCACATGATCAAGTTCCGGGGCCACTTCCTGATCGAGGGCGACCTGAAC
CCCGACAACAGCGACGTGGACAAGCTGTTCATCCAGCTGGTGCAGACCTACAACCAGCTGTTCGAGGAAA
ACCCCATCAACGCCAGCGGCGTGGACGCCAAGGCCATCCTGTCTGCCAGACTGAGCAAGAGCAGACGGCT
GGAAAATCTGATCGCCCAGCTGCCCGGCGAGAAGAAGAATGGCCTGTTCGGAAACCTGATTGCCCTGAGC
CTGGGCCTGACCCCCAACTTCAAGAGCAACTTCGACCTGGCCGAGGATGCCAAACTGCAGCTGAGCAAGG
ACACCTACGACGACGACCTGGACAACCTGCTGGCCCAGATCGGCGACCAGTACGCCGACCTGTTTCTGGC
CGCCAAGAACCTGTCCGACGCCATCCTGCTGAGCGACATCCTGAGAGTGAACACCGAGATCACCAAGGCC
CCCCTGAGCGCCTCTATGATCAAGAGATACGACGAGCACCACCAGGACCTGACCCTGCTGAAAGCTCTCG
TGCGGCAGCAGCTGCCTGAGAAGTACAAAGAGATTTTCTTCGACCAGAGCAAGAACGGCTACGCCGGCTA
CATTGACGGCGGAGCCAGCCAGGAAGAGTTCTACAAGTTCATCAAGCCCATCCTGGAAAAGATGGACGGC
ACCGAGGAACTGCTCGTGAAGCTGAACAGAGAGGACCTGCTGCGGAAGCAGCGGACCTTCGACAACGGCA
GCATCCCCCACCAGATCCACCTGGGAGAGCTGCACGCCATTCTGCGGCGGCAGGAAGATTTTTACCCATT
CCTGAAGGACAACCGGGAAAAGATCGAGAAGATCCTGACCTTCCGCATCCCCTACTACGTGGGCCCTCTG
GCCAGGGGAAACAGCAGATTCGCCTGGATGACCAGAAAGAGCGAGGAAACCATCACCCCCTGGAACTTCG
AGGAAGTGGTGGACAAGGGCGCTTCCGCCCAGAGCTTCATCGAGCGGATGACCAACTTCGATAAGAACCT
GCCCAACGAGAAGGTGCTGCCCAAGCACAGCCTGCTGTACGAGTACTTCACCGTGTATAACGAGCTGACC
AAAGTGAAATACGTGACCGAGGGAATGAGAAAGCCCGCCTTCCTGAGCGGCGAGCAGAAAAAGGCCATCG
TGGACCTGCTGTTCAAGACCAACCGGAAAGTGACCGTGAAGCAGCTGAAAGAGGACTACTTCAAGAAAAT
CGAGTGCTTCGACTCCGTGGAAATCTCCGGCGTGGAAGATCGGTTCAACGCCTCCCTGGGCACATACCAC
GATCTGCTGAAAATTATCAAGGACAAGGACTTCCTGGACAATGAGGAAAACGAGGACATTCTGGAAGATA
TCGTGCTGACCCTGACACTGTTTGAGGACAGAGAGATGATCGAGGAACGGCTGAAAACCTATGCCCACCT
GTTCGACGACAAAGTGATGAAGCAGCTGAAGCGGCGGAGATACACCGGCTGGGGCAGGCTGAGCCGGAAG
CTGATCAACGGCATCCGGGACAAGCAGTCCGGCAAGACAATCCTGGATTTCCTGAAGTCCGACGGCTTCG
CCAACAGAAACTTCATGCAGCTGATCCACGACGACAGCCTGACCTTTAAAGAGGACATCCAGAAAGCCCA
GGTGTCCGGCCAGGGCGATAGCCTGCACGAGCACATTGCCAATCTGGCCGGCAGCCCCGCCATTAAGAAG
GGCATCCTGCAGACAGTGAAGGTGGTGGACGAGCTCGTGAAAGTGATGGGCCGGCACAAGCCCGAGAACA
TCGTGATCGAAATGGCCAGAGAGAACCAGACCACCCAGAAGGGACAGAAGAACAGCCGCGAGAGAATGAA
GCGGATCGAAGAGGGCATCAAAGAGCTGGGCAGCCAGATCCTGAAAGAACACCCCGTGGAAAACACCCAG
CTGCAGAACGAGAAGCTGTACCTGTACTACCTGCAGAATGGGCGGGATATGTACGTGGACCAGGAACTGG
ACATCAACCGGCTGTCCGACTACGATGTGGACCATATCGTGCCTCAGAGCTTTCTGAAGGACGACTCCAT
CGACAACAAGGTGCTGACCAGAAGCGACAAGAACCGGGGCAAGAGCGACAACGTGCCCTCCGAAGAGGTC
GTGAAGAAGATGAAGAACTACTGGCGGCAGCTGCTGAACGCCAAGCTGATTACCCAGAGAAAGTTCGACA
ATCTGACCAAGGCCGAGAGAGGCGGCCTGAGCGAACTGGATAAGGCCGGCTTCATCAAGAGACAGCTGGT
GGAAACCCGGCAGATCACAAAGCACGTGGCACAGATCCTGGACTCCCGGATGAACACTAAGTACGACGAG
AATGACAAGCTGATCCGGGAAGTGAAAGTGATCACCCTGAAGTCCAAGCTGGTGTCCGATTTCCGGAAGG
ATTTCCAGTTTTACAAAGTGCGCGAGATCAACAACTACCACCACGCCCACGACGCCTACCTGAACGCCGT
CGTGGGAACCGCCCTGATCAAAAAGTACCCTAAGCTGGAAAGCGAGTTCGTGTACGGCGACTACAAGGTG
TACGACGTGCGGAAGATGATCGCCAAGAGCGAGCAGGAAATCGGCAAGGCTACCGCCAAGTACTTCTTCT
ACAGCAACATCATGAACTTTTTCAAGACCGAGATTACCCTGGCCAACGGCGAGATCCGGAAGCGGCCTCT
GATCGAGACAAACGGCGAAACCGGGGAGATCGTGTGGGATAAGGGCCGGGATTTTGCCACCGTGCGGAAA
GTGCTGAGCATGCCCCAAGTGAATATCGTGAAAAAGACCGAGGTGCAGACAGGCGGCTTCAGCAAAGAGT
CTATCCTGCCCAAGAGGAACAGCGATAAGCTGATCGCCAGAAAGAAGGACTGGGACCCTAAGAAGTACGG
CGGCTTCGACAGCCCCACCGTGGCCTATTCTGTGCTGGTGGTGGCCAAAGTGGAAAAGGGCAAGTCCAAG
AAACTGAAGAGTGTGAAAGAGCTGCTGGGGATCACCATCATGGAAAGAAGCAGCTTCGAGAAGAATCCCA
TCGACTTTCTGGAAGCCAAGGGCTACAAAGAAGTGAAAAAGGACCTGATCATCAAGCTGCCTAAGTACTC
CCTGTTCGAGCTGGAAAACGGCCGGAAGAGAATGCTGGCCTCTGCCGGCGAACTGCAGAAGGGAAACGAA
CTGGCCCTGCCCTCCAAATATGTGAACTTCCTGTACCTGGCCAGCCACTATGAGAAGCTGAAGGGCTCCC
CCGAGGATAATGAGCAGAAACAGCTGTTTGTGGAACAGCACAAGCACTACCTGGACGAGATCATCGAGCA
GATCAGCGAGTTCTCCAAGAGAGTGATCCTGGCCGACGCTAATCTGGACAAAGTGCTGTCCGCCTACAAC
AAGCACCGGGATAAGCCCATCAGAGAGCAGGCCGAGAATATCATCCACCTGTTTACCCTGACCAATCTGG
GAGCCCCTGCCGCCTTCAAGTACTTTGACACCACCATCGACCGGAAGAGGTACACCAGCACCAAAGAGGT
GCTGGACGCCACCCTGATCCACCAGAGCATCACCGGCCTGTACGAGACACGGATCGACCTGTCTCAGCTG
GGAGGCGACAAGCGACCTGCCGCCACAAAGAAGGCTGGACAGGCTAAGAAGAAGAAAGATTACAAAGACG
ATGACGATAAGGGATCCGGCGCAACAAACTTCTCTCTGCTGAAACAAGCCGGAGATGTCGAAGAGAATCC
TGGACCGATGGTCAGTAAAGGTGAAGAGGACAATATGGCTATCATCAAGGAGTTCATGCGCTTTAAGGTA
CACATGGAAGGCTCAGTTAACGGGCATGAGTTCGAAATAGAGGGAGAAGGTGAAGGACGCCCCTATGAAG
GCACCCAAACGGCTAAGCTGAAGGTAACTAAGGGCGGTCCCTTGCCCTTCGCCTGGGACATACTGAGCCC
GCAGTTCATGTACGGTTCCAAAGCCTATGTAAAACACCCCGCCGACATTCCTGACTATCTTAAGCTGTCT
TTTCCCGAAGGCTTTAACTGGGAAAGAGTAATGAATTTCGAGGATGGAGGGGTGGTCACTGTAACACAGG
ATTCTAGTCTGCAAGATGGGGAGTTCATCTACAAGGTGAAGCTGCGCGGCACGAATTTTCCCTCAGATGG
TCCTGTCATGCAGTGTCGGACTATGGGGTGGGAAGCAAGCACAGAAAGAATGTATCCTGAGGACGGGGCA
CTGAAGGGAGAGATCAAACAGCGGCTCAAACTTAAAGACGGCGGGCACTATGACGCCGAAGTTAAGACAA
CTTACAAGGCCAAGAAGCCCGTTCAGTTGCCGGGCGCATACAACGTGGACATAAAGCTCGACATCTTGTC
CCATAATGAGGACTACACAATCGTGGAACAGTATGAACGGGCCGAGGGCAGACATTCTACCGGGGGGATG
GATGAGCTTTACAAGTAAACGCGTTAAGTCGACAATCAACCTCTGGATTACAAAATTTGTGAAAGATTGA
CTGGTATTCTTAACTATGTTGCTCCTTTTACGCTATGTGGATACGCTGCTTTAATGCCTTTGTATCATGC
TATTGCTTCCCGTATGGCTTTCATTTTCTCCTCCTTGTATAAATCCTGGTTGCTGTCTCTTTATGAGGAG
TTGTGGCCCGTTGTCAGGCAACGTGGCGTGGTGTGCACTGTGTTTGCTGACGCAACCCCCACTGGTTGGG
GCATTGCCACCACCTGTCAGCTCCTTTCCGGGACTTTCGCTTTCCCCCTCCCTATTGCCACGGCGGAACT
CATCGCCGCCTGCCTTGCCCGCTGCTGGACAGGGGCTCGGCTGTTGGGCACTGACAATTCCGTGGTGTTG
TCGGGGAAATCATCGTCCTTTCCTTGGCTGCTCGCCTGTGTTGCCACCTGGATTCTGCGCGGGACGTCCT
TCTGCTACGTCCCTTCGGCCCTCAATCCAGCGGACCTTCCTTCCCGCGGCCTGCTGCCGGCTCTGCGGCC
TCTTCCGCGTCTTCGCCTTCGCCCTCAGACGAGTCGGATCTCCCTTTGGGCCGCCTCCCCGCGTCGACTT
TAAGACCAATGACTTACAAGGCAGCTGTAGATCTTAGCCACTTTTTAAAAGAAAAGGGGGGACTGGAAGG
GCTAATTCACTCCCAACGAAGACAAGATCTGCTTTTTGCTTGTACTGGGTCTCTCTGGTTAGACCAGATC
TGAGCCTGGGAGCTCTCTGGCTAACTAGGGAACCCACTGCTTAAGCCTCAATAAAGCTTGCCTTGAGTGC
TTCAAGTAGTGTGTGCCCGTCTGTTGTGTGACTCTGGTAACTAGAGATCCCTCAGACCCTTTTAGTCAGT
GTGGAAAATCTCTAGCAGGGCCCGTTTAAACCCGCTGATCAGCCTCGACTGTGCCTTCTAGTTGCCAGCC
ATCTGTTGTTTGCCCCTCCCCCGTGCCTTCCTTGACCCTGGAAGGTGCCACTCCCACTGTCCTTTCCTAA
TAAAATGAGGAAATTGCATCGCATTGTCTGAGTAGGTGTCATTCTATTCTGGGGGGTGGGGTGGGGCAGG
ACAGCAAGGGGGAGGATTGGGAAGACAATAGCAGGCATGCTGGGGATGCGGTGGGCTCTATGGCTTCTGA
GGCGGAAAGAACCAGCCATTAATGAAAAGAACCAGCCATTAATGAATCGGCCAACGCGCGGGGAGAGGCG
GTTTGCGTATTGGGCGCTCTTCCGCTTCCTCGCTCACTGACTCGCTGCGCTCGGTCGTTCGGCTGCGGCG
AGCGGTATCAGCTCACTCAAAGGCGGTAATACGGTTATCCACAGAATCAGGGGATAACGCAGGAAAGAAC
ATGTGAGCAAAAGGCCAGCAAAAGGCCAGGAACCGTAAAAAGGCCGCGTTGCTGGCGTTTTTCCATAGGC
TCCGCCCCCCTGACGAGCATCACAAAAATCGACGCTCAAGTCAGAGGTGGCGAAACCCGACAGGACTATA
AAGATACCAGGCGTTTCCCCCTGGAAGCTCCCTCGTGCGCTCTCCTGTTCCGACCCTGCCGCTTACCGGA
TACCTGTCCGCCTTTCTCCCTTCGGGAAGCGTGGCGCTTTCTCATAGCTCACGCTGTAGGTATCTCAGTT
CGGTGTAGGTCGTTCGCTCCAAGCTGGGCTGTGTGCACGAACCCCCCGTTCAGCCCGACCGCTGCGCCTT
ATCCGGTAACTATCGTCTTGAGTCCAACCCGGTAAGACACGACTTATCGCCACTGGCAGCAGCCACTGGT
AACAGGATTAGCAGAGCGAGGTATGTAGGCGGTGCTACAGAGTTCTTGAAGTGGTGGCCTAACTACGGCT
ACACTAGAAGAACAGTATTTGGTATCTGCGCTCTGCTGAAGCCAGTTACCTTCGGAAAAAGAGTTGGTAG
CTCTTGATCCGGCAAACAAACCACCGCTGGTAGCGGTGGTTTTTTTGTTTGCAAGCAGCAGATTACGCGC
AGAAAAAAAGGATCTCAAGAAGATCCTTTGATCTTTTCTACGGGGTCTGACGCTCAGTGGAACGAAAACT
CACGTTAAGGGATTTTGGTCATGAGATTATCAAAAAGGATCTTCACCTAGATCCTTTTAAATTAAAAATG
AAGTTTTAAATCAATCTAAAGTATATATGAGTAAACTTGGTCTGACAGTTACCAATGCTTAATCAGTGAG
GCACCTATCTCAGCGATCTGTCTATTTCGTTCATCCATAGTTGCCTGACTCCCCGTCGTGTAGATAACTA
CGATACGGGAGGGCTTACCATCTGGCCCCAGTGCTGCAATGATACCGCGAGACCCACGCTCACCGGCTCC
AGATTTATCAGCAATAAACCAGCCAGCCGGAAGGGCCGAGCGCAGAAGTGGTCCTGCAACTTTATCCGCC
TCCATCCAGTCTATTAATTGTTGCCGGGAAGCTAGAGTAAGTAGTTCGCCAGTTAATAGTTTGCGCAACG
TTGTTGCCATTGCTACAGGCATCGTGGTGTCACGCTCGTCGTTTGGTATGGCTTCATTCAGCTCCGGTTC
CCAACGATCAAGGCGAGTTACATGATCCCCCATGTTGTGCAAAAAAGCGGTTAGCTCCTTCGGTCCTCCG
ATCGTTGTCAGAAGTAAGTTGGCCGCAGTGTTATCACTCATGGTTATGGCAGCACTGCATAATTCTCTTA
CTGTCATGCCATCCGTAAGATGCTTTTCTGTGACTGGTGAGTACTCAACCAAGTCATTCTGAGAATAGTG
TATGCGGCGACCGAGTTGCTCTTGCCCGGCGTCAATACGGGATAATACCGCGCCACATAGCAGAACTTTA
AAAGTGCTCATCATTGGAAAACGTTCTTCGGGGCGAAAACTCTCAAGGATCTTACCGCTGTTGAGATCCA
GTTCGATGTAACCCACTCGTGCACCCAACTGATCTTCAGCATCTTTTACTTTCACCAGCGTTTCTGGGTG
AGCAAAAACAGGAAGGCAAAATGCCGCAAAAAAGGGAATAAGGGCGACACGGAAATGTTGAATACTCATA
CTCTTCCTTTTTCAATATTATTGAAGCATTTATCAGGGTTATTGTCTCATGAGCGGATACATATTTGAAT
GTATTTAGAAAAATAAACAAATAGGGGTTCCGCGCACATTTCCCCGAAAAGTGCCACCTGAC
